>Addgene plasmid #49395 | pLP-mOct4-ires-gfp | addgene partial sequence | sequence record 74733 | CMV-F 5'-CGCAAATGGGCGGTAGGCGTG-3'
CTGGTTTAGTGACCGTCAGATCCGCTAGCGCTACCGGACTCAGATCTCGAGCTCAAGCTTCGAATTCATA
ACTTCGTATAGCATACATTATACGAAGTTATCAGTCGACGGTACCGGACATATGCCCGGGTCGACAAGAG
GTAATCCACCCCCGGCTCGGGGTGCCCACCTTCCCCATGGCTGGACACCTGGCTTCAGACTTCGCCTTCT
CACCCCCACCAGGTGGGGGTGATGGGTCAGCAGGGCTGGAGCCGGGCTGGGTGGATCCTCGAACCTGGCT
AAGCTTCCAAGGGCCTCCAGGTGGGCCTGGAATCGGACCAGGCTCAGAGGTATTGGGGATCTCCCCATGT
CCGCCCGCATACGAGTTCTGCGGAGGGATGGCATACTGTGGACCTCAGGTTGGACTGGGCCTAGTCCCCC
AAGTTGGCGTGGAGACTTTGCAGCCTGAGGGCCAGGCAGGAGCACGAGTGGAAAGCAACTCAGAGGGAAC
CTCCTCTGAGCCCTGTGCCGACCGCCCCAATGCCGTGAAGTTGGAGAAGGTGGAACCAACTCCCGAGGAG
TCCCAGGACATGAAAGCCCTGCAGAAGGAGCTAGAACAGTTTGCCAAGCTGCTGAAGCAGAAGAGGATCA
CCTTGGGGTACACCCAGGCCGACGTGGGGCTCACCCTGGGCGTTCTCTTTGGAAAGGTGTTCAGCCAGAC
CACCATCTGTCGCTTCGAGGCCTTGCAGCTCAGCCTTAAGAACATGTGTAAGCTGCGGCCCCTGCTGGAG
AAGTGGGTGGAGGAAGCCGACAACAATGAGAACCTTCAGGAGATATGCAAATCGGAGACCCTGGTGCAGG
CCCGGAAGAGAAAGCGAACTAGCATTGAGAACCGTGTGAGGTGGAGTCTGGAGACCATGTTTCTGAAGTG
CCCGAAGCCCTCCCTACAGCAGATCACTCACATCG
