>Addgene plasmid #49395 | pLP-mOct4-ires-gfp | addgene partial sequence | sequence record 75112 | EGFP-N 5'-CGTCGCCGTCCAGCTCGACCAG-3'
TTGCTCACCATGGTTGTGGCCATATTATCATCGTGTTTTTCAAAGGAAAACCACGTCCCCGTGGTTCGGG
GGGCCTAGACGTTTTTTTAACCTCGACTAAACACATGTAAAGCATGTGTACCGAGGCCCCAGATCAGATC
CCATACAATGGGGTACCTTCTGGGCATCCTTCAGCCCCTTGTTGAATACGCTTGAGGAGAGCCATTTGAC
TCTTTCCACAACTATCCAACTCACAACGTGGCACTGGGGTTGTGCCGCCTTTGCAGGTGTATCTTATACA
CGTGGCTTTTGGCCGCAGAGGCACCTGTCGCCAGGTGGGGGGTTCCGCTGCCTGCAAAGGGTCGCTACAG
ACGTTGTTTGTCTTCAAGAAGCTTCCAGAGGAACTGCTTCCTTCACGACATTCAACAGACCTTGCATTCC
TTTGGCGAGAGGGGAAAGACCCCTAGGAATGCTCGTCAAGAAGACAGGGCCAGGTTTCCGGGCCCTCACA
TTGCCAAAAGACGGCAATATGGTGGAAAATAACATATAGACAAACGCACACCGGCCTTATTCCAAGCGGC
TTCGGCCAGTAACGTTAGGGGGGGGGGAGGGGAGAGGGGCGGATCCACGTCAGGTGGCACTTTTCGGGGA
AATGTGCGCGGAACCCCTATTTGTTTATTTTTCTAAATACATTCAAATATGTATCCGCTCATGAGACAAT
AACCCTGATAAATGCTTCAATAATATTGGATCTATAACTTCGTATAATGTATGCTATACGAAGTTATGGA
TCTTTCAGGAGCTAAGGAAGCTAAAATGGAGAAAAAAATCACTGGATATACCACCGTTGATATATCCC
