>Addgene plasmid #49395 | pLP-mOct4-ires-gfp | addgene partial sequence | sequence record 83093 | CAT-F 5'-GTTTGTGATGGCTTCCATGTC-3'
TACTGCGATGAGTGGCAGGGCGGGGCGTAATTTGATATCGAGCTCGCTTGGCACTCCTGTTGATAGATCC
AGTAATGACCTCAGAACTCCATCTGGATTTGTTCAGAACGCTCGGTTGCCGCCGGGCGTTTTTTATTGGT
GAGAATCCAAGCACTAGTCATGACCAGGATCTCCTAGGCTAGTTGTGATTATGATTATGATTATGATTAT
GATTATGACCACTTACCTGGGCCCGCGCGCCAAACGAATGGTCTAGAAAGCTTCTCGAGGGGTTTGAATG
CATGGAGAGCCCAGAGCAGTGACGGGAACAGAGGGAAAGGCCTCGCCCTCAGGAAAAGGGACTGAGTAGA
GTGTGGTGAAGTGGGGGCTTCCATAGCCTGGGGTGCCAAAGTGGGGACCTGGGGGCAGAGGAAAGGATAC
AGCCCCCCCTGGGAAAGGTGTCCCTGTAGCCTCATACTCTTCTCGTTGGGAATACTCAATACTTGATCTT
TTGCCCTTCTGGCGCCGGTTACAGAACCATACTCGAACCACATCCTTCTCTAGCCCAAGCTGATTGGCGA
TGTGAGTGATCTGCTGTAGGGAGGGCTTCGGGCACTTCAGAAACATGGTCTCCAGACTCCACCTCACACG
GTTCTCAATGCTAGTTCGCTTTCTCTTCCGGGCCTGCACCAGGGTCTCCGATTTGCATATCTCCTGAAGG
TTCTCATTGTTGTCGGCTTCCTCCACCCACTTCTCCAGCAGGGGCCGCAGCTTACACATGTTCTTAAGGC
TGAGCTGCAAGGCCTCGAAGCGACAGATGGTGGTCTGGCTGAACACCTTTCCAAAGAGAACGCCCAGGGT
GAGCCCCACGTCGG
