[The description below was written by a language model from this plasmid's Addgene catalogue record.]
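Description:
pLP-mOct4-ires-gfp is a mammalian expression plasmid built on the Clontech pLP-IRES2-EGFP backbone (about 5.5 kb without insert), an acceptor vector of a Cre/lox cloning system. It is a high-copy plasmid in E. coli, propagated under combined chloramphenicol and kanamycin selection. It also carries a neomycin resistance marker, so transfected mammalian cells can be selected with G418. No feature table accompanies the record, so the origins of replication, polyadenylation signals and exact positions of the loxP sites are not documented here.

The payload is the mouse Oct4 coding sequence (Pou5f1, also called Oct3/4), roughly 1 kb, encoding the POU-domain transcription factor. According to the depositor, it was moved from a matching pDNR donor plasmid into this acceptor by Cre-mediated recombination at loxP sites. This probably also accounts for the chloramphenicol requirement, since such donor fragments typically carry that marker along with the gene, although the record does not say so. Expression is driven by the CMV promoter. The native TGA stop codon has been changed to CCC relative to the reference cDNA, which lets translation read through into the backbone-encoded C-terminal 6xHN tag, a histidine-asparagine affinity tag. Downstream, an IRES allows cap-independent translation of EGFP from the same transcript. EGFP is therefore made as a separate protein rather than fused to Oct4, even though the catalogue lists it among the tags.

The stated purpose is bicistronic expression of mouse Oct3/4 and EGFP in mammalian cells. Green fluorescence marks the cells expressing the transcript, so they can be identified or sorted.
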