Addgene plasmid #49395: pLP-mOct4-ires-gfp
Purpose: mammalian bicistronic expression of mouse Oct3/4 and EGFP
Depositing lab: Randall McKinnon.
Backbone
  Vector backbone: pLP-IRES2-EGFP
  Backbone manufacturer: Clontech
  Backbone size w/o insert (bp): 5500
  Vector type: Mammalian Expression, Cre/Lox ; acceptor vector
  Selectable markers: Neomycin (select with G418)
Growth in bacteria
  Bacterial resistance: Chloramphenicol and Kanamycin, 25 & 50 μg/mL
  Growth temperature: 37°C
  Growth strain: DH5alpha
  Copy number: High Copy
Gene/Insert
  Gene/Insert name: Oct4 (alt names: Pou5f1; POU domain, class 5, transcription factor 1; Oct3/4)
  Species: M. musculus (mouse)
  Insert size (bp): 1011
  Mutation: 1101 (tga to ccc) with respect to GenBank ID BC068268
  GenBank ID: BC068268
  Entrez Gene: Pou5f1 (a.k.a. NF-A3, Oct-3, Oct-3/4, Oct-4, Oct3, Oct3/4, Oct4, Otf-3, Otf-4, Otf3, Otf3-rs7, Otf3g, Otf4)
  Promoter: CMV
  Tag / fusion protein: 6xHN (C terminal on backbone); IRES (C terminal on backbone); EGFP (C terminal on backbone)
  Cloning method: Unknown
  Sequencing primers: 5′ CMV-F
Terms and licenses: Academic/Nonprofit Terms; Industry Terms: Not Available to Industry
Depositor comments: mOct4 was transferred from the donor vector (pDNR-mOct3/4, Addgene plasmid #49393) to the acceptor vector using Cre-mediated recombination at the LoxP sites.
How to cite: pLP-mOct4-ires-gfp was a gift from Randall McKinnon (Addgene plasmid # 49395)
